Addgene plasmid #228422: pCCG_nit9_G204-G223
Purpose: Expression of NIT-9 wit a 20 aa truncation in N. crassa at the his-3 locus
Depositing lab: Robert Haensch. Depositing organization: Technische Universitaet Braunschweig.
Backbone
  Vector backbone: PMF272
  Vector type: Protein expression in N. crassa
Growth in bacteria
  Bacterial resistance: Ampicillin, 100 μg/mL
  Growth temperature: 37°C
  Growth strain: DH5alpha
  Copy number: High Copy
Gene/Insert
  Gene/Insert name: NIT-9
  Species: Neurospora crassa
  Mutation: truncation of G204-G223
  Cloning method: Gibson Cloning
  Sequencing primers: 5′ n/a
Terms and licenses: Academic/Nonprofit Terms; Industry Terms: Not Available to Industry
How to cite: pCCG_nit9_G204-G223 was a gift from Robert Haensch (Addgene plasmid # 228422 ; http://n2t.net/addgene:228422 ; RRID:Addgene_228422)
