[The description below was written by a language model from this plasmid's Addgene catalogue record and pLannotate feature annotations shown in this document.]
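Description:
pCCG_nit9_G204-G223 is a 9,874-nt integrative expression plasmid for the filamentous fungus Neurospora crassa, built on the pMF272 backbone and designed to place its payload at the his-3 locus. In E. coli it behaves as an ordinary high-copy shuttle plasmid, with a ColE1/pUC-type origin and a β-lactamase gene under its own promoter for ampicillin selection. Short remnants of bom, rop and lacI, pBluescript polylinker fragments and T7, T3 and SP6 phage promoters are leftovers of the cloning vectors from which the backbone was assembled. No fungal replication origin is annotated, which is consistent with a construct meant to integrate into the chromosome rather than replicate autonomously.

The insert, introduced by Gibson assembly, is the N. crassa gene NIT-9 carrying a deletion of the 20 residues from G204 to G223. The automated annotation does not label the insert or any fungal promoter. The roughly 2 kb between polylinker fragments around positions 5,000 to 7,100 would be a plausible location for the coding region, but this is inference only. The "pCCG" in the name may hint at the promoter, though the record does not state which promoter drives expression. The roughly 2 kb reverse-strand feature called as a fragment of yeast HIS4 most likely reflects homology to the N. crassa his-3 sequence used as the targeting arm. In vectors of this type, recombination at his-3 usually restores histidine prototrophy in a his-3 mutant recipient, which provides the fungal selection, though the record does not describe this. The stated purpose is expression of the truncated NIT-9 protein in N. crassa, presumably to examine the contribution of the deleted segment to the protein's function.
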