Features (pLannotate 1.2.2; 14 found; start..end, strand, type, name):
     80..131     -  misc_feature   bom (fragment): basis of mobility region from pBR322
    233..268     -  CDS            rop (fragment): Rop protein, which maintains plasmids at low copy number; rop
    363..467     +  promoter       AmpR promoter: bla
    468..1328    +  CDS            AmpR: β-lactamase; bla; confers resistance to ampicillin, carbenicillin, and related antibiotics
   1499..2087    +  rep_origin     ori: high-copy-number ColE1/pMB1/pBR322/pUC origin of replication
   2270..2323    +  CDS            lacI (fragment): lac repressor; lacI; The lac repressor binds to the lac operator to inhibit transcription in E. coli. This inhibition can be relieved by adding lactose or isopropyl-β-D-thiogalactopyranoside (IPTG).
   2345..2363    +  promoter       T7 promoter: promoter for bacteriophage T7 RNA polymerase
   4007..4025    +  promoter       T7 promoter: promoter for bacteriophage T7 RNA polymerase
   4034..4058    +  misc_feature   MCS (fragment): pBluescript multiple cloning site
   4979..4998    +  misc_feature   MCS (fragment): pBluescript multiple cloning site
   7132..7185    +  misc_feature   MCS (fragment): pBluescript multiple cloning site
   7197..7214    -  promoter       T3 promoter (fragment): promoter for bacteriophage T3 RNA polymerase
   7760..9823    -  CDS            HIS4 (fragment): HIS2_YEAST - Experimental evidence at protein level: Swiss-Prot protein existence level 1. From Saccharomyces cerevisiae (strain ATCC 204508 / S288c) (Baker's yeast).
   9873..17      -  promoter       SP6 promoter (across the origin): promoter for bacteriophage SP6 RNA polymerase
>Addgene plasmid #228422 | pCCG_nit9_G204-G223 | addgene full sequence | sequence record 460288 | Addgene NGS Result
TATAGTGTCACCTAAATCGTATGTGTATGATACATAAGGTTATGTATTAATTGTAGCCGCGTTCTAACGA
CAATATGTCCATATGGTGCACTCTCAGTACAATCTGCTCTGATGCCGCATAGTTAAGCCAGCCCCGACAC
CCGCCAACACCCGCTGACGCGCCCTGACGGGCTTGTCTGCTCCCGGCATCCGCTTACAGACAAGCTGTGA
CCGTCTCCGGGAGCTGCATGTGTCAGAGGTTTTCACCGTCATCACCGAAACGCGCGAGACGAAAGGGCCT
CGTGATACGCCTATTTTTATAGGTTAATGTCATGATAATAATGGTTTCTTAGACGTCAGGTGGCACTTTT
CGGGGAAATGTGCGCGGAACCCCTATTTGTTTATTTTTCTAAATACATTCAAATATGTATCCGCTCATGA
GACAATAACCCTGATAAATGCTTCAATAATATTGAAAAAGGAAGAGTATGAGTATTCAACATTTCCGTGT
CGCCCTTATTCCCTTTTTTGCGGCATTTTGCCTTCCTGTTTTTGCTCACCCAGAAACGCTGGTGAAAGTA
AAAGATGCTGAAGATCAGTTGGGTGCACGAGTGGGTTACATCGAACTGGATCTCAACAGCGGTAAGATCC
TTGAGAGTTTTCGCCCCGAAGAACGTTTTCCAATGATGAGCACTTTTAAAGTTCTGCTATGTGGCGCGGT
ATTATCCCGTATTGACGCCGGGCAAGAGCAACTCGGTCGCCGCATACACTATTCTCAGAATGACTTGGTT
GAGTACTCACCAGTCACAGAAAAGCATCTTACGGATGGCATGACAGTAAGAGAATTATGCAGTGCTGCCA
TAACCATGAGTGATAACACTGCGGCCAACTTACTTCTGACAACGATCGGAGGACCGAAGGAGCTAACCGC
TTTTTTGCACAACATGGGGGATCATGTAACTCGCCTTGATCGTTGGGAACCGGAGCTGAATGAAGCCATA
CCAAACGACGAGCGTGACACCACGATGCCTGTAGCAATGGCAACAACGTTGCGCAAACTATTAACTGGCG
AACTACTTACTCTAGCTTCCCGGCAACAATTAATAGACTGGATGGAGGCGGATAAAGTTGCAGGACCACT
TCTGCGCTCGGCCCTTCCGGCTGGCTGGTTTATTGCTGATAAATCTGGAGCCGGTGAGCGTGGGTCTCGC
GGTATCATTGCAGCACTGGGGCCAGATGGTAAGCCCTCCCGTATCGTAGTTATCTACACGACGGGGAGTC
AGGCAACTATGGATGAACGAAATAGACAGATCGCTGAGATAGGTGCCTCACTGATTAAGCATTGGTAACT
GTCAGACCAAGTTTACTCATATATACTTTAGATTGATTTAAAACTTCATTTTTAATTTAAAAGGATCTAG
GTGAAGATCCTTTTTGATAATCTCATGACCAAAATCCCTTAACGTGAGTTTTCGTTCCACTGAGCGTCAG
ACCCCGTAGAAAAGATCAAAGGATCTTCTTGAGATCCTTTTTTTCTGCGCGTAATCTGCTGCTTGCAAAC
AAAAAAACCACCGCTACCAGCGGTGGTTTGTTTGCCGGATCAAGAGCTACCAACTCTTTTTCCGAAGGTA
ACTGGCTTCAGCAGAGCGCAGATACCAAATACTGTTCTTCTAGTGTAGCCGTAGTTAGGCCACCACTTCA
AGAACTCTGTAGCACCGCCTACATACCTCGCTCTGCTAATCCTGTTACCAGTGGCTGCTGCCAGTGGCGA
TAAGTCGTGTCTTACCGGGTTGGACTCAAGACGATAGTTACCGGATAAGGCGCAGCGGTCGGGCTGAACG
GGGGGTTCGTGCACACAGCCCAGCTTGGAGCGAACGACCTACACCGAACTGAGATACCTACAGCGTGAGC
TATGAGAAAGCGCCACGCTTCCCGAAGGGAGAAAGGCGGACAGGTATCCGGTAAGCGGCAGGGTCGGAAC
AGGAGAGCGCACGAGGGAGCTTCCAGGGGGAAACGCCTGGTATCTTTATAGTCCTGTCGGGTTTCGCCAC
CTCTGACTTGAGCGTCGATTTTTGTGATGCTCGTCAGGGGGGCGGAGCCTATGGAAAAACGCCAGCAACG
CGGCCTTTTTACGGTTCCTGGCCTTTTGCTGGCCTTTTGCTCACATGTTCTTTCCTGCGTTATCCCCTGA
TTCTGTGGATAACCGTATTACCGCCTTTGAGTGAGCTGATACCGCTCGCCGCAGCCGAACGACCGAGCGC
AGCGAGTCAGTGAGCGAGGAAGCGGAAGAGCGCCCAATACGCAAACCGCCTCTCCCCGCGCGTTGGCCGA
TTCATTAATGCAGGTTAACCTGGCTTATCGAAATTAATACGACTCACTATAGGGAGACCGGCAGATCCAA
TGCGGATGGATTCGCTCACTCGGTGCCGCGGCGGTGCGAAGTTCCTGCCGTGGATTGGGGGATTGCACAG
ACGGTGGAGTGCTTGCTACAGCTAGGTACCCAGTTGCACACCAAACGGTGCCCCTGTGCCCCTGCGTCTA
GGTGTGTCCTGTGAGCAACTGCGCCCGCGCGCGGCACCGGGAAGCTGCGGGAACCTCAATGGATGATTGG
CGCCAGATCCCCGGCATCACCTCAGCACATGGGCAGCCCGAGAAGGAATCGAGGGTAGAAGATATTCCAG
GGTTTCCGCTAGCACAACTTCCAAGCGCCTCTACCGCTACTCCACACACCCACGCTGAATGGCACAACCA
CTGAGGCCTAGCGGTCCCAGCTCCCCGTAACCACGCAGCCCCAGCGACCGAGGTCATCATGACACTATGA
CGACAATCTGGCGGGAGACTTGGGAAAATCGATGACGGGCACCTACCTTGGGAACAATAGAGCAAGTCCA
GTCAACGCCCTAGGGAAGGGGGAAAAAAAAAAAAGAGCCCATTCTCACAAGGAGCAACACTGTGCTGCTA
TCATAGTACACTACAAGCAAAGTCGGGATGTTGCTAGAATCCGTCGGCTACGTCGGTAGATACCTCCCAT
AGGCAGTAAGTCTAGGTATCCAATTTATAGTTCCGCGTATTTCTTCGTCGAACGGGGCACAGCAAAGCCT
AACAGCCGCAGTGCCTCGCAACCAACACCAAGCAGTAATCTCATCCATCCATACAGATCCTCCCACAATA
TCTTTACATGCGCACTTGCGCTGTGTTAGCAGTTTAGGTTCCACTACCAAGGCTGACACGAGCAGCACTG
ACAGCAAACTGCTGCTTGGGGCCAAGAAATTGGCAGTTTGCTGAGCACCTACATATCAGTACACATCAAC
CCTGGTTTAATTGTTAGCCTGGTACTGTTAACCGTCATGAACGAGGACGTGGAGGAAGAACCACGCTAAC
AATTGAACCAGGGTTGATGTATACCTCTCTTACCATATTTGCTTGCTTCCACGTCCCTATCCTCAAGCGA
TTTTGTTCTTGACTTTTTGTATTTCAACGCAAAGGCCATTCAGGTTTCTCATGTTCAACCCTTTGGATGG
CGATGCCGTTCGTCCCAGGACCTCGTGACCTTTGAAAGACGAGAAATATATCCCAAAGCAACTTCTGCTT
ATGGACAAGCAACTGCATGGCGGCCCACAACTCATATCTCGCGTAATCATCCAAACGCTAGGCCCGAGTA
CTCTACTGTTCTCGAGACACCTACCATAATATGTACCCAATCAGACATGACAACAGTCAACCAAACATAC
CCTGATCCGGCCAAACCCTGACATCCCTAGATGATGGTTAGGCACACAAATGGAAAACGGGACTCGTTGG
TTAGGTGGGAACGCTTGTATTGCAGCCAGCCAACCGACTCTCCTCGTCCCTCTCGAGTCCCGTTATTGCC
GTTTGACCCAGCCGCCCAGCCGCCAAACAGCTGAGGGAGCCAATGGTCTAATACACCGTCCAACGGCCCC
AGTGATGTTTCAAACTTGATTGACAGCGAACGAAACCCCTGAAACCCGTTATAGATATGTATAGATTTGA
CGGGGTAGCTTGGCCCTAATACGACTCACTATAGGGCGAATTGGAGCTCCACCGCGGTGGCGGCCGCTAG
AAGGAGCAGTCCATCTGCGTGAATCACGAGAGAATCAGCTACTTTGAATCGATGGATGCAGCTACCAGAA
GTCACTCAGTTCGTTCAAAGCCACATCACTGGGCACTTCCATTGGGACAGGCATTGATCGGACGAGACCG
ACTTCTGGCCGCTTTCAACAGCCACATTATATCCATGTCACGGCTACGCGCGGCCTTCGGTAACAGAAAA
GCACACAGACAGCGATTGTGACATGGATTCGGGCAAAGCATTGGTGGTCGCACCAGGTCATCCTGAGTGT
GCAGTGGCTGCTATTCAGATTTCATCTAACTGCGGGAGAGGGGTTCAAAGGGGCGTGACGTCACAGACAA
CGGGTGAAGGACGAAGATTGCCTCACTTCTTTGCTAGCAATTTGCCTGCAAAGAAGGCGCACATGTCAAG
CAAACAACTGGGAAACCACTATTGAATACCCACAATGCAAAGCTCGGAAGGTACGTCTTGATTGCAGTGT
GTCGAGTGTCAAAAAAGAAGCAAGTGTTCATGCAAGCCAAAATTGGCACCTCCTCCACTTCTCCGAGTGC
CCCACCCGAACCTCCAGGCGAGATGGCCGGAACATACCATCCGCGTTGGGATTATGACGTATCTCCTTCT
TCTTCACATGATTCCATCCCGTTGTTGCTTGTTTGCGAGCTGTGACGGGAGATCGTAGATGCCACTTAGG
GCCAGGCAGGCAGTGCAGGCAGCCAGGAACACAAGCTTCCAACTTGGTCATCTCGATTGCCGATTAAGGG
AACCAAATGCCTATATAAGACTGTCCTCCCACCTCCCCAATACCATTCTTTTCTTCTTCCATCATCAGCC
AACAAAGCAATCACATCTTCACTACTTCAAATCAACACAACACTCAAACCACTTTCACAACCCCTCACAT
CAACCAAATCTAGAACTAGTGGATCCCCGGGTTAATTAACATGTCCTCAAGTACTACTCCAGCAGCGCTC
AAAGCAGCCATCCTTATCGTTTCAACGACAGCAGCTCAAGACCCCGCAACGGACTCGGCCGACGTCACTC
TCCGCCAGGTCTTCGATGAACAACAAGCCCAATGGGAGGTCCATGAATCCAAAATCGTTCCCGACGATGT
CGTGCAAATCCAGAAGCAAATCATCCACTGGACAAACCAAGCCACCGCCGCAAGTGGCGACAACAACAAC
AACAACAACACCAACACCATCAACCTCATCGTAACCACAGGCGGCACCGGCTTCGCCGTGTCCGACCAAA
CCACCGAAGCCGTCTCGGCTCTCCTACACAAGAATGCTCCTGGCCTGGTCCACGGCATGCTGGCGGCTTC
GCTGCAAGTGACCCCCTTTGCCATGATGTCACGACCTGTGGCTGGCGTCAGGAACGGCACCGTTATCGTT
GCGCTGCCTGGGTCCCCCAAGGGCGCGAAGGAGAATCTGCAAGCAGTGATCAAAATGCTGCCCCACGCTT
GCATGCAGGCTGCTGGTGCTAACTCTAGAGCTTTACATAAGGGGGGAGTGAAGAAATTGGAGCAGGAGGC
GGGAGTAGAAGGAGGTGGTGAGCACCGAGGAGGAGGAGGGGGAGGCTGTGGCGCCCATGGGCATGGCCAT
AACCACGGTCACGGCCCAGGCCACGGCCACGCCGGTCTAGTCCGACACACCATCCCCTCTGAAAACCCCA
AGTCCAACGATCCCAGCTTAGGTCCCAGCCGCCGCCACCGCGAGTCTCCTTACCCGATGCTCTCTGTCTC
CGAAGCGCTCTCCCAAATAGCGCAACACACGCCGATGCCGCAAATCGTCACCTCCAAAGTCGATAGCTCG
CTCATCGGCGCCGTTCTGGCGCAGGACGTTTCGGCGCGCGAAAATGTGCCCGCTTTTCGCGCTAGCATCG
TCGACGGCTACGCCGTAGTCGTGCCCCAAGACGGGAACATGCGCGGCGTGTTCCCCGTCGTGTCGGTTTC
GCATGCCGCTCCTGGAGATGGGGAAAAAATGCCGACGCTCAAAGAGGGCGAGATTGCCCGGATCACCACG
GGTGCACCCCTGCCTCCGGGTGCGACATCGGTTATTATGGTGGAGGATACGGTGTTGGTGTCGACGACGT
CATCCAAGACGGAGGATGCGGAGGATGGAAAGGGAGTGGAGGAGGAGAAGGAGGTGGAGATTTTAGCAGC
TGATAAAGTTCGCGAAGGCGAAAATGTTAGGGAGGTGGGAAGTGATATCAAGCAGGGGCAACTGATTCTA
GGCAAGGGAGATCAGGTGTCTGCTGTGGGGGGTGAGATTGGTCTGTTGGCCGCCGTGGGTGTGGGTGAGG
TGCAGGTGTACCGACGTCCTGTTGTTGGCGTTCTATCTACGGGTGATGAGATTGTGGACCATGATCGCCC
GGGAGACTTGCGGCTGGGCGAGGTGCGCGATACGAACCGGCCAACTCTCATTTCGGCGGCGAGAGATTGG
GGGTATGAGGTGATTGATCTTGGAGTGGCGCGGGACAAGGCCGGGACTTTGGAGGAGACGCTGCGGCAGG
CATTGAGGCAGGTTGACGTGGTGATCACGACCGGCGGAGTGTCCATGGGTGAGCTGGATCTCCTCAAGCC
GACGATAGAGCGTTCGCTGGGCGGAACAATTCGCTTTGGTCGGGTGGCAATGAAGCCCGGCAAGCCTACC
ACGTTTGCTACCGTTCCGGTAAAGGATAACGACGGAGAGAGAGTTTCCAAGGTAATCTTCTCGCTACCAG
GTAACCCGGCATCGGCTTTGGTTACGTTTCACTTGTTTGTACTGCCGTCTCTGCACCAAATGTCGGGCGT
CTCACCACCTGGCTTGCCAAAGGTGCCTGTGACACTGGGCCATGATTTCTCCCTCGATAGATCTAGACCC
GAGTACCACCGGGCCATTGTCTCCGTTAGCAGGGACGGAGTGCTCACCGCGGTCAGCACAGGAGGACAGA
GAAGCTCGCGGGTAGGAAGTATGAAGGGGGCCAACGCGCTTCTCTGCATGCCTTGCGGACCAGAGCCGTT
GCGCAAGGGTGCCAAGGTGGAAGCGTTGCTTATGGGCGGTTTACGCAGCGATGTGATTTAAGAATTCGAT
ATCAAGCTTATCGATACCGTCGACCTCGAGGGGGGGCCCGGTACCAGCTTTTGTTCCCTTTAGTGAGGGT
TAATAGGGCGTGCACGGCTATGGGGTCTGAATGCTAAAAGACACCATTTCCCACACTCCCTCTGATTTTT
TTTATGGTTTTTTTTTATCTTCATTTTTCGCCGTCTTTTATTCGGTTGTTTGGGAGGTTCACATGCAACG
TGCAAGACTGCAAGTATATTGAGATGGGCGCTTCATGCAATGCAGCATCACTGCAGCGACATTGTGACAT
CCACGTTTCGATCGTCTGTGCTTCCCCGTTCATGTACGCATGATCTGAAAAAAAAAAAAAAAAAAAAAAA
GTTGATGTAATAATGAAAATAAACACCCAGGGACGAGCACCCCTTCTGGAATAGGGAGAAAAACTAAAGG
GACGTTTGGGTCTCTACACTTACCAACAGATTCATGTACTGATCTTCAGCCTGTACAGAACAGTACAATG
TCCAAAACTCGTTATCATTACTCTATGTGCCCAAAATGACCCAGATATACATCAACCCACTACATCCTTT
TGTTCTTGTTTTTTTTTTTTTTTTTTTGCTACTTCGAAAAGAATTTCCGTTTAGTTGCTCTTGCTCATGT
GCTCAAGACGGATGCTGACCGCCCTTCTGTGAGCCTCGAGCTCCTCAACCTTAGCCAACTGCATGACAGC
CTGGCCGACGTTTTTGAGACCCTCGGCAGTCAAGTTGGAGCTGGTAATGTGCTTGACGAACGAGGCGAGA
TTGACGCCAGAGTACTGCTTGGCAAAGCCATAGGTAGCTATGTGTCTTGACGTTAGCAGAAGAATCTGTG
AAGCGGGGCTATTTATGATATGTAACTTACGCAGCGAGTGGTTAACACCAGCAGAGTAATCGCCAACGGA
CTCAGGAGTCCAGGCGCCAATGAAGACACTACCGGCGTTCATGACAAGATCGACAGCCTTCTCGGCCTCC
TTGATCTGGAGGATCAAGTGCTCAGGAGCGTACTTGTTGCTGAGCTCCATGGCCTCCTCGACGGTCTTGA
CCTGCACGGTGATCGAGTGGGCGATGGAGCCACGGACAATCTGGACGCGAGGAAGCTCCGTAGCCTGACG
GTGAACCTCGTCCTCAATAGCCTGAAGATGCTCCTCGTCGAGGTCAATAGCGATCAGGATGACCTGACTG
TCAACGCCGTGCTCAGCCTGGGACAGGAGATCCGAGGCAACGAACGCGGGGTTGGCGTCCTTGTCAGCGA
TGACCAGCACCTCGGACGGGCCAGCGGGCATGTCAATACCAACGGCAGCGTTGGTGTCGTTGCTGACGAA
CATCTTGGCAGCAGTGACGAACTGGTTACCGGGGCCGAGAATCTTGTCGACCTTGGTGATGCTCTCGGTG
CCGTAGGCCATGGCAGCTACGGCCTGGGCACCGCCGGCAAGCACGATGGACTCGGCGCCAACCTTGTGAG
CGACGTAGACAATCTCGGGAGTGATGGTTCCGTCGGCGCGGGGAGGAGAGGCGAACACAATCTTGTTGCA
GCCGGCGACCATGGCGGGAACACCCAGCATAAGGGCAGTGCTGGGGAGAACGGCGGTACCGCCGGGGATG
TAGCAGCCGACGGCCTCGATGGGACGAGAGAAACGGCTGCAGACAACACCGGGCATGGTCTCGACCTGGA
GGGGCTTCTCCTCCTTCTGGGCGGCGTGGAACTTGCGGATGTTCTCGAAGGACACGTCGATGGCAGCAAT
GGTCTCCTCAGGGAGCTGCATAAGCTCCTTGGGGAAGGGCGCCTTCAGGACGGGGCTAGTAAGAGAGGTA
GCCTTCTCGAACTTGTGAGTGTACGACAGAACAGCCTTGTCGCCGTTCTTGCGGACGTCCTCGATGATGG
GGACAATGATCTTGTAGATGGCATCGGACGACTTTTGCGCAGGACGCTTGAGAGCAGCATCGAGCTCCTC
GGTAGAGACCTTGGAGGCGTCGAAACGTCTCATGGTGATCTTCTCAGGGGTGGTCTCCTGGGCGGCCTCC
TTGGTGACAGGGGCCGAAGTGGCAGCGAGAGCGGACGCCGCAGGCTTGATGCCCTCCTTCTCAGCCCACT
TACCCTTAGCATCTCCAGTCCTGCGCTTGACCTTCCAGCTCTTGGCGTCAAGGCTCCTTTCGATATCGGC
AAGAGTAACGCCGGCAGCAACGGCCCTGGTAAGAGCAAAGTAGAAGAGATCGGCAGCCTCAAAGGCGATT
TCCTGGGGGGTCTGAGCGGTGCAGAGCTCCTCAGCCTCCTCCATGATCTTGGCCCGGACTAGCTTCTCAT
CGGAGAAGAGACGGGCAGTGTAGGAGCCCTCGGGGGCAGACTGTTTCCTCGAAATCAAAGTCTGCTCGAG
CTTGGGAAGGCCTTTGAGCTGACCAAAGCAGCCGGACTGATCGAGGTGGCAGAAACGACCCTTCTGCTTC
ACGACAAACTTGAGAGCATCGTTATCGCAGTCAAGCGAGATGCGGACGAGCTCCTGAGTGTCTCCGGAAG
TAGCACCCTTGTACCAGAGACCGCGCTTCCGGCTCTGATAGACACCAGTCTGTGTCCTGAGGGCCTCGTT
CACACTCTCGGCACTGCTGTAGACCAGACCCAGAGCAGTGTCGTGCTCATCAACGACAACGGTGGGGAGA
AGACCATCGGGACGGTCAGACTTCCAGACGCTCGAGAGGATGGTGGAGATGGCAAGCTTCAGCTGCTCGA
GTTC
